Addgene plasmid #192880: scAV0.1-TBG-EGFP
Purpose: expression of EGFP
Depositing lab: Kazuhiro Oka. Depositing organization: Baylor College of Medicine.
Backbone
  Vector backbone: n/a
  Vector type: AAV
Growth in bacteria
  Bacterial resistance: Ampicillin, 100 μg/mL
  Growth temperature: 37°C
  Growth strain: NEB Stable
  Copy number: High Copy
Gene/Insert
  Gene/Insert name: EGFP
  Species: Synthetic
  Insert size (bp): 761
  Cloning method: Unknown
Terms and licenses: Academic/Nonprofit Terms; Industry Terms: Not Available to Industry
How to cite: scAV0.1-TBG-EGFP was a gift from Kazuhiro Oka (Addgene plasmid # 192880 ; http://n2t.net/addgene:192880 ; RRID:Addgene_192880)
