[The description below was written by a language model from this plasmid's Addgene catalogue record and pLannotate feature annotations shown in this document.]
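Description:
scAV0.1-TBG-EGFP is an AAV transfer (cis) plasmid for expressing EGFP; the record gives no named backbone. The "sc" prefix in the name suggests a self-complementary AAV design. This fits the annotation, in which one AAV2 inverted terminal repeat is detected only as a shortened fragment while the other is full length, although the record does not state this explicitly. The plasmid is propagated in E. coli at high copy from a ColE1/pUC-type origin and selected with ampicillin through the β-lactamase gene and its own promoter. The recorded growth strain is a recombination-deficient type of host commonly chosen to keep ITR repeats stable. An f1 phage origin is also present. The short hits to bom, rop, lacI, lacZα and M13 genes appear to be backbone remnants rather than functional elements.

The payload between the ITRs is compact, roughly 2 kb, which fits the reduced capacity of self-complementary genomes. It contains the human thyroxine-binding globulin (TBG) promoter, generally used for hepatocyte-restricted expression, driving mammalian codon-optimized EGFP. Downstream is a WPRE, annotated as two adjacent fragments and so probably a truncated or variant form, which enhances transcript stability and expression. A bovine growth hormone polyadenylation signal follows. The ITRs provide the cis signals for genome replication and packaging when rep/cap and helper functions are supplied in trans. The stated purpose is simply EGFP expression. Given the promoter, the construct would suit use as a liver-directed fluorescent reporter or control vector for assessing AAV transduction.
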