Features (pLannotate 1.2.2; 20 found; start..end, strand, type, name):
      1..106     -  repeat_region  AAV2 ITR (fragment): inverted terminal repeat of adeno-associated virus serotype 2 inverted
    327..736     +  promoter       TBG promoter: promoter from the human thyroxine-binding globulin gene (Yan et al., 2012)
    776..1495    +  CDS            EGFP: the original enhanced GFP (Yang et al., 1996) mammalian codon-optimized
   1546..1703    +  misc_feature   WPRE (fragment): woodchuck hepatitis virus posttranscriptional regulatory element
   1709..1791    +  misc_feature   WPRE (fragment): woodchuck hepatitis virus posttranscriptional regulatory element
   1813..2020    +  polyA_signal   bGH poly(A) signal: bovine growth hormone polyadenylation signal
   2033..2173    +  repeat_region  AAV2 ITR: inverted terminal repeat of adeno-associated virus serotype 2 inverted
   2235..2336    -  rep_origin     ori (fragment): high-copy-number ColE1/pMB1/pBR322/pUC origin of replication
   2350..2718    +  CDS            M13 gene II (fragment) (sequence partly withheld): pII; II; replication
   2726..2825    -  misc_feature   bom (fragment): basis of mobility region from pBR322
   2845..2894    -  misc_feature   bom (fragment): basis of mobility region from pBR322
   2996..3031    -  CDS            rop (fragment): Rop protein, which maintains plasmids at low copy number; rop
   3126..3230    +  promoter       AmpR promoter: bla
   3231..4091    +  CDS            AmpR: β-lactamase; bla; confers resistance to ampicillin, carbenicillin, and related antibiotics
   4262..4850    +  rep_origin     ori: high-copy-number ColE1/pMB1/pBR322/pUC origin of replication
   5033..5091    +  CDS            lacI (fragment): lac repressor; lacI; The lac repressor binds to the lac operator to inhibit transcription in E. coli. This inhibition can be relieved by adding lactose or isopropyl-β-D-thiogalactopyranoside (IPTG).
   5084..5153    +  CDS            lacZα (fragment): LacZα fragment of β-galactosidase; lacZ fragment
   5164..5469    +  CDS            M13 gene IV (fragment) (sequence partly withheld): pIV; IV; phage assembly
   5457..5885    +  rep_origin     f1 ori (sequence partly withheld): f1 bacteriophage origin of replication; arrow indicates direction of (+) strand synthesis
   5975..6011    +  CDS            M13 gene II (fragment) (sequence withheld): pII; II; replication
>Addgene plasmid #192880 | scAV0.1-TBG-EGFP | addgene full sequence | sequence record 378936 | Addgene NGS Result
CTGCGCGCTCGCTCGCTCACTGAGGCCGCCCGGGCAAAGCCCGGGCGTCGGGCGACCTTTGGTCGCCCGG
CCTCAGTGAGCGAGCGAGCGCGCAGAGAGGGAGTGGAATTCACGCGTGGATCTGAATTCAATTCACGCGT
GGTACGTGGAGTCGTGACGTGAATTACGTCATAGGGTTAGGGAGGTCCTGTATTAGAGGTCACGTGAGTG
TTTTGCGACATTTTGCGACACCATGTGGTCACGCTGGGTATTTAAGCCCGAGTGAGCACGCAGGGTCTCC
ATTGCTAGGGGCTGGAAGCTACCTTTGACATCATTTCCTCTGCGAATGCATGTATAATTTCTACAGAACC
TATTAGAAAGGATCACCCAGCCTCTGCTTTTGTACAACTTTCCCTTAAAAAACTGCCAATTCCACTGCTG
TTTGGCCCAATAGTGAGAACTTTTTCCTGCTGCCTCTTGGTGCTTTTGCCTATGGCCCCTATTCTGCCTG
CTGAAGACACTCTTGCCAGCATGGACTTAAACCCCTCCAGCTCTGACAATCCTCTTTCTCTTTTGTTTTA
CATGAAGGGTCTGGCAGCCAAAGCAATCACTCAAAGTTCAAACCTTATCATTTTTTGCTTTGTTCCTCTT
GGCCTTGGTTTTGTACATCAGCTTTGAAAATACCATCCCAGGGTTAATGCTGGGGTTAATTTATAACTAA
GAGTGCTCTAGTTTTGCAATACAGGACATGCTATAAAAATGGAAAGATACCGGTGCTAGCAAGCTTGGAT
CCACCATGGTGAGCAAGGGCGAGGAGCTGTTCACCGGGGTGGTGCCCATCCTGGTCGAGCTGGACGGCGA
CGTAAACGGCCACAAGTTCAGCGTGTCCGGCGAGGGCGAGGGCGATGCCACCTACGGCAAGCTGACCCTG
AAGTTCATCTGCACCACCGGCAAGCTGCCCGTGCCCTGGCCCACCCTCGTGACCACCCTGACCTACGGCG
TGCAGTGCTTCAGCCGCTACCCCGACCACATGAAGCAGCACGACTTCTTCAAGTCCGCCATGCCCGAAGG
CTACGTCCAGGAGCGCACCATCTTCTTCAAGGACGACGGCAACTACAAGACCCGCGCCGAGGTGAAGTTC
GAGGGCGACACCCTGGTGAACCGCATCGAGCTGAAGGGCATCGACTTCAAGGAGGACGGCAACATCCTGG
GGCACAAGCTGGAGTACAACTACAACAGCCACAACGTCTATATCATGGCCGACAAGCAGAAGAACGGCAT
CAAGGTGAACTTCAAGATCCGCCACAACATCGAGGACGGCAGCGTGCAGCTCGCCGACCACTACCAGCAG
AACACCCCCATCGGCGACGGCCCCGTGCTGCTGCCCGACAACCACTACCTGAGCACCCAGTCCGCCCTGA
GCAAAGACCCCAACGAGAAGCGCGATCACATGGTCCTGCTGGAGTTCGTGACCGCCGCCGGGATCACTCT
CGGCATGGACGAGCTGTACAAGTAAGCGGCTGCACACGTCAATCACTAGTGAATTCGCGGCCGCTCGAGG
TCGACAATCAACCTCTGGATTACAAAATTTGTGAAAGATTGACTGGTATTCTTAACTATGTTGCTCCTTT
TACGCTATGTGGATACGCTGCTTTAATGCCTTTGTATCATGCTATTGCTTCCCGTATGGCTTTCATTTTC
TCCTCCTTGTATAAATCCTGGTTAGTTCTTGCCACGGCGGAACTCATCGCCGCCTGCCTTGCCCGCTGCT
GGACAGGGGCTCGGCTGTTGGGCACTGACAATTCCGTGGTGGAGCTCGCTGATCAGCCTCGACTGTGCCT
TCTAGTTGCCAGCCATCTGTTGTTTGCCCCTCCCCCGTGCCTTCCTTGACCCTGGAAGGTGCCACTCCCA
CTGTCCTTTCCTAATAAAATGAGGAAATTGCATCGCATTGTCTGAGTAGGTGTCATTCTATTCTGGGGGG
TGGGGTGGGGCAGGACAGCAAGGGGGAGGATTGGGAAGACAATAGCAGGCATGCTGGGGAGAGATCGATC
TGAGGAACCCCTAGTGATGGAGTTGGCCACTCCCTCTCTGCGCGCTCGCTCGCTCACTGAGGCCGGGCGA
CCAAAGGTCGCCCGACGCCCGGGCTTTGCCCGGGCGGCCTCAGTGAGCGAGCGAGCGCGCAGCTGCCTGC
AGGACATGTGAGCAAAAGGCCAGCAAAAGGCCAGGAACCGTAAAAAGGCCGCGTTGCTGGCGTTTTTCCA
TAGGCTCCGCCCCCCTGACGAGCATCACAAAAATCGACGCTCAAGTCAGAGGTGGCGAAACCCGACAGGA
CTATAAAGATACCAGGCGTTTCCCCCCCCCCCCCCCCGGCGATTCTCTTGTTTGCTCCAGACTCTCAGGC
AATGACCTGATAGCCTTTGTAG
[69 nt withheld, positions 2403-2471]
T
[44 nt withheld, positions 2473-2516]
ACCTACACATTACTCA
[44 nt withheld, positions 2533-2576]
TTGCGTTGAAATAAAGGCTTCTCCC
[83 nt withheld, positions 2602-2684]
TTCTTTGCCTTGCCTGTATGATTTATTGGATGTTGGAATCGCCTGATGCGGTATTTTCTCCTTACGCATC
TGTGCGGTATTTCACACCGCATATGGTGCACTCTCAGTACAATCTGCTCTGATGCCGCATAGTTAAGCCA
GCCCCGACACCCGCCAACACTATGGTGCACTCTCAGTACAATCTGCTCTGATGCCGCATAGTTAAGCCAG
CCCCGACACCCGCCAACACCCGCTGACGCGCCCTGACGGGCTTGTCTGCTCCCGGCATCCGCTTACAGAC
AAGCTGTGACCGTCTCCGGGAGCTGCATGTGTCAGAGGTTTTCACCGTCATCACCGAAACGCGCGAGACG
AAAGGGCCTCGTGATACGCCTATTTTTATAGGTTAATGTCATGATAATAATGGTTTCTTAGACGTCAGGT
GGCACTTTTCGGGGAAATGTGCGCGGAACCCCTATTTGTTTATTTTTCTAAATACATTCAAATATGTATC
CGCTCATGAGACAATAACCCTGATAAATGCTTCAATAATATTGAAAAAGGAAGAGTATGAGTATTCAACA
TTTCCGTGTCGCCCTTATTCCCTTTTTTGCGGCATTTTGCCTTCCTGTTTTTGCTCACCCAGAAACGCTG
GTGAAAGTAAAAGATGCTGAAGATCAGTTGGGTGCACGAGTGGGTTACATCGAACTGGATCTCAACAGCG
GTAAGATCCTTGAGAGTTTTCGCCCCGAAGAACGTTTTCCAATGATGAGCACTTTTAAAGTTCTGCTATG
TGGCGCGGTATTATCCCGTATTGACGCCGGGCAAGAGCAACTCGGTCGCCGCATACACTATTCTCAGAAT
GACTTGGTTGAGTACTCACCAGTCACAGAAAAGCATCTTACGGATGGCATGACAGTAAGAGAATTATGCA
GTGCTGCCATAACCATGAGTGATAACACTGCGGCCAACTTACTTCTGACAACGATCGGAGGACCGAAGGA
GCTAACCGCTTTTTTGCACAACATGGGGGATCATGTAACTCGCCTTGATCGTTGGGAACCGGAGCTGAAT
GAAGCCATACCAAACGACGAGCGTGACACCACGATGCCTGTAGCAATGGCAACAACGTTGCGCAAACTAT
TAACTGGCGAACTACTTACTCTAGCTTCCCGGCAACAATTAATAGACTGGATGGAGGCGGATAAAGTTGC
AGGACCACTTCTGCGCTCGGCCCTTCCGGCTGGCTGGTTTATTGCTGATAAATCTGGAGCCGGTGAGCGT
GGGTCTCGCGGTATCATTGCAGCACTGGGGCCAGATGGTAAGCCCTCCCGTATCGTAGTTATCTACACGA
CGGGGAGTCAGGCAACTATGGATGAACGAAATAGACAGATCGCTGAGATAGGTGCCTCACTGATTAAGCA
TTGGTAACTGTCAGACCAAGTTTACTCATATATACTTTAGATTGATTTAAAACTTCATTTTTAATTTAAA
AGGATCTAGGTGAAGATCCTTTTTGATAATCTCATGACCAAAATCCCTTAACGTGAGTTTTCGTTCCACT
GAGCGTCAGACCCCGTAGAAAAGATCAAAGGATCTTCTTGAGATCCTTTTTTTCTGCGCGTAATCTGCTG
CTTGCAAACAAAAAAACCACCGCTACCAGCGGTGGTTTGTTTGCCGGATCAAGAGCTACCAACTCTTTTT
CCGAAGGTAACTGGCTTCAGCAGAGCGCAGATACCAAATACTGTTCTTCTAGTGTAGCCGTAGTTAGGCC
ACCACTTCAAGAACTCTGTAGCACCGCCTACATACCTCGCTCTGCTAATCCTGTTACCAGTGGCTGCTGC
CAGTGGCGATAAGTCGTGTCTTACCGGGTTGGACTCAAGACGATAGTTACCGGATAAGGCGCAGCGGTCG
GGCTGAACGGGGGGTTCGTGCACACAGCCCAGCTTGGAGCGAACGACCTACACCGAACTGAGATACCTAC
AGCGTGAGCTATGAGAAAGCGCCACGCTTCCCGAAGGGAGAAAGGCGGACAGGTATCCGGTAAGCGGCAG
GGTCGGAACAGGAGAGCGCACGAGGGAGCTTCCAGGGGGAAACGCCTGGTATCTTTATAGTCCTGTCGGG
TTTCGCCACCTCTGACTTGAGCGTCGATTTTTGTGATGCTCGTCAGGGGGGCGGAGCCTATGGAAAAACG
CCAGCAACGCGGCCTTTTTACGGTTCCTGGCCTTTTGCTGGCCTTTTGCTCACATGTTCTTTCCTGCGTT
ATCCCCTGATTCTGTGGATAACCGTATTACCGCCTTTGAGTGAGCTGATACCGCTCGCCGCAGCCGAACG
ACCGAGCGCAGCGAGTCAGTGAGCGAGGAAGCGGAAGAGCGCCCAATACGCAAACCGCCTCTCCCCGCGC
GTTGGCCGATTCATTAATGCAGCTGGCGTAATAGCGAAGAGGCCCGCACCGATCGCCCTTCCCAACAGTT
GCGCAGCCTGAATGGCGAATGGCGATTCC
[38 nt withheld, positions 5164-5201]
C
[378 nt withheld, positions 5203-5580]
C
[91 nt withheld, positions 5582-5672]
A
[49 nt withheld, positions 5674-5722]
CCTTTGACGTTGGAGTCCACGTTCTTT
[37 nt withheld, positions 5750-5786]
ACCCTATCTCGGTCTATTCTTTTGATTTATAAGGGATTTTGCCGATTTCGGCCTATTGGTTAAAAAATGA
GCTGATTTAACAAAAATTTAACGCGAATTTTAACAAAATATTAACGCTTACAATTTAAATATTTGCTTAT
ACAATCT
[78 nt withheld, positions 5934-6011]
CC
